>Addgene plasmid #223589 | pHR-SNAP-CD80 (I92R) | addgene full sequence | sequence record 444043 | Addgene NGS Result
CGATACCGTCGACCTCGAGGGAATTAATTCGAGCTCGGTACCTTTAAGACCAATGACTTACAAGGCAGCT
GTAGATCTTAGCCACTTTTTAAAAGAAAAGGGGGGACTGGAAGGGCTAATTCACTCCCAACGAAGACAAG
ATCTGCTTTTTGCTTGTACTGGGTCTCTCTGGTTAGACCAGATCTGAGCCTGGGAGCTCTCTGGCTAACT
AGGGAACCCACTGCTTAAGCCTCAATAAAGCTTGCCTTGAGTGCTTCAAGTAGTGTGTGCCCGTCTGTTG
TGTGACTCTGGTAACTAGAGATCCCTCAGACCCTTTTAGTCAGTGTGGAAAATCTCTAGCAGCATCTAGA
ATTAATTCCGTGTATTCTATAGTGTCACCTAAATCGTATGTGTATGATACATAAGGTTATGTATTAATTG
TAGCCGCGTTCTAACGACAATATGTACAAGCCTAATTGTGTAGCATCTGGCTTACTGAAGCAGACCCTAT
CATCTCTCTCGTAAACTGCCGTCAGAGTCGGTTTGGTTGGACGAACCTTCTGAGTTTCTGGTAACGCCGT
CCCGCACCCGGAAATGGTCAGCGAACCAATCAGCAGGGTCATCGCTAGCCAGATCCTCTACGCCGGACGC
ATCGTGGCCGGCATCACCGGCGCCACAGGTGCGGTTGCTGGCGCCTATATCGCCGACATCACCGATGGGG
AAGATCGGGCTCGCCACTTCGGGCTCATGAGCGCTTGTTTCGGCGTGGGTATGGTGGCAGGCCCCGTGGC
CGGGGGACTGTTGGGCGCCATCTCCTTGCATGCACCATTCCTTGCGGCGGCGGTGCTCAACGGCCTCAAC
CTACTACTGGGCTGCTTCCTAATGCAGGAGTCGCATAAGGGAGAGCGTCGAATGGTGCACTCTCAGTACA
ATCTGCTCTGATGCCGCATAGTTAAGCCAGCCCCGACACCCGCCAACACCCGCTGACGCGCCCTGACGGG
CTTGTCTGCTCCCGGCATCCGCTTACAGACAAGCTGTGACCGTCTCCGGGAGCTGCATGTGTCAGAGGTT
TTCACCGTCATCACCGAAACGCGCGAGACGAAAGGGCCTCGTGATACGCCTATTTTTATAGGTTAATGTC
ATGATAATAATGGTTTCTTAGACGTCAGGTGGCACTTTTCGGGGAAATGTGCGCGGAACCCCTATTTGTT
TATTTTTCTAAATACATTCAAATATGTATCCGCTCATGAGACAATAACCCTGATAAATGCTTCAATAATA
TTGAAAAAGGAAGAGTATGAGTATTCAACATTTCCGTGTCGCCCTTATTCCCTTTTTTGCGGCATTTTGC
CTTCCTGTTTTTGCTCACCCAGAAACGCTGGTGAAAGTAAAAGATGCTGAAGATCAGTTGGGTGCACGAG
TGGGTTACATCGAACTGGATCTCAACAGCGGTAAGATCCTTGAGAGTTTTCGCCCCGAAGAACGTTTTCC
AATGATGAGCACTTTTAAAGTTCTGCTATGTGGCGCGGTATTATCCCGTATTGACGCCGGGCAAGAGCAA
CTCGGTCGCCGCATACACTATTCTCAGAATGACTTGGTTGAGTACTCACCAGTCACAGAAAAGCATCTTA
CGGATGGCATGACAGTAAGAGAATTATGCAGTGCTGCCATAACCATGAGTGATAACACTGCGGCCAACTT
ACTTCTGACAACGATCGGAGGACCGAAGGAGCTAACCGCTTTTTTGCACAACATGGGGGATCATGTAACT
CGCCTTGATCGTTGGGAACCGGAGCTGAATGAAGCCATACCAAACGACGAGCGTGACACCACGATGCCTG
TAGCAATGGCAACAACGTTGCGCAAACTATTAACTGGCGAACTACTTACTCTAGCTTCCCGGCAACAATT
AATAGACTGGATGGAGGCGGATAAAGTTGCAGGACCACTTCTGCGCTCGGCCCTTCCGGCTGGCTGGTTT
ATTGCTGATAAATCTGGAGCCGGTGAGCGTGGGTCTCGCGGTATCATTGCAGCACTGGGGCCAGATGGTA
AGCCCTCCCGTATCGTAGTTATCTACACGACGGGGAGTCAGGCAACTATGGATGAACGAAATAGACAGAT
CGCTGAGATAGGTGCCTCACTGATTAAGCATTGGTAACTGTCAGACCAAGTTTACTCATATATACTTTAG
ATTGATTTAAAACTTCATTTTTAATTTAAAAGGATCTAGGTGAAGATCCTTTTTGATAATCTCATGACCA
AAATCCCTTAACGTGAGTTTTCGTTCCACTGAGCGTCAGACCCCGTAGAAAAGATCAAAGGATCTTCTTG
AGATCCTTTTTTTCTGCGCGTAATCTGCTGCTTGCAAACAAAAAAACCACCGCTACCAGCGGTGGTTTGT
TTGCCGGATCAAGAGCTACCAACTCTTTTTCCGAAGGTAACTGGCTTCAGCAGAGCGCAGATACCAAATA
CTGTTCTTCTAGTGTAGCCGTAGTTAGGCCACCACTTCAAGAACTCTGTAGCACCGCCTACATACCTCGC
TCTGCTAATCCTGTTACCAGTGGCTGCTGCCAGTGGCGATAAGTCGTGTCTTACCGGGTTGGACTCAAGA
CGATAGTTACCGGATAAGGCGCAGCGGTCGGGCTGAACGGGGGGTTCGTGCACACAGCCCAGCTTGGAGC
GAACGACCTACACCGAACTGAGATACCTACAGCGTGAGCTATGAGAAAGCGCCACGCTTCCCGAAGGGAG
AAAGGCGGACAGGTATCCGGTAAGCGGCAGGGTCGGAACAGGAGAGCGCACGAGGGAGCTTCCAGGGGGA
AACGCCTGGTATCTTTATAGTCCTGTCGGGTTTCGCCACCTCTGACTTGAGCGTCGATTTTTGTGATGCT
CGTCAGGGGGGCGGAGCCTATGGAAAAACGCCAGCAACGCGGCCTTTTTACGGTTCCTGGCCTTTTGCTG
GCCTTTTGCTCACATGTTCTTTCCTGCGTTATCCCCTGATTCTGTGGATAACCGTATTACCGCCTTTGAG
TGAGCTGATACCGCTCGCCGCAGCCGAACGACCGAGCGCAGCGAGTCAGTGAGCGAGGAAGCGGAAGAGC
GCCCAATACGCAAACCGCCTCTCCCCGCGCGTTGGCCGATTCATTAATGCAGCTGTGGAATGTGTGTCAG
TTAGGGTGTGGAAAGTCCCCAGGCTCCCCAGCAGGCAGAAGTATGCAAAGCATGCATCTCAATTAGTCAG
CAACCAGGTGTGGAAAGTCCCCAGGCTCCCCAGCAGGCAGAAGTATGCAAAGCATGCATCTCAATTAGTC
AGCAACCATAGTCCCGCCCCTAACTCCGCCCATCCCGCCCCTAACTCCGCCCAGTTCCGCCCATTCTCCG
CCCCATGGCTGACTAATTTTTTTTATTTATGCAGAGGCCGAGGCCGCCTCGGCCTCTGAGCTATTCCAGA
AGTAGTGAGGAGGCTTTTTTGGAGGCCTAGGCTTTTGCAAAAAGCTTGGACACAAGACAGGCTTGCGAGA
TATGTTTGAGAATACCACTTTATCCCGCGTCAGGGAGAGGCAGTGCGTAAAAAGACGCGGACTCATGTGA
AATACTGGTTTTTAGTGCGCCAGATCTCTATAATCTCGCGCAACCTATTTTCCCCTCGAACACTTTTTAA
GCCGTAGATAAACAGGCTGGGACACTTCACATGAGCGAAAAATACATCGTCACCTGGGACATGTTGCAGA
TCCATGCACGTAAACTCGCAAGCCGACTGATGCCTTCTGAACAATGGAAAGGCATTATTGCCGTAAGCCG
TGGCGGTCTGTACCGGGTGCGTTACTGGCGCGTGAACTGGGTATTCGTCATGTCGATACCGTTTGTATTT
CCAGCTACGATCACGACAACCAGCGCGAGCTTAAAGTGCTGAAACGCGCAGAAGGCGATGGCGAAGGCTT
CATCGTTATTGATGACCTGGTGGATACCGGTGGTACTGCGGTTGCGATTCGTGAAATGTATCCAAAAGCG
CACTTTGTCACCATCTTCGCAAAACCGGCTGGTCGTCCGCTGGTTGATGACTATGTTGTTGATATCCCGC
AAGATACCTGGATTGAACAGCCGTGGGATATGGGCGTCGTATTCGTCCCGCCAATCTCCGGTCGCTAATC
TTTTCAACGCCTGGCACTGCCGGGCGTTGTTCTTTTTAACTTCAGGCGGGTTACAATAGTTTCCAGTAAG
TATTCTGGAGGCTGCATCCATGACACAGGCAAACCTGAGCGAAACCCTGTTCAAACCCCGCTTTAAACAT
CCTGAAACCTCGACGCTAGTCCGCCGCTTTAATCACGGCGCACAACCGCCTGTGCAGTCGGCCCTTGATG
GTAAAACCATCCCTCACTGGTATCGCATGATTAACCGTCTGATGTGGATCTGGCGCGGCATTGACCCACG
CGAAATCCTCGACGTCCAGGCACGTATTGTGATGAGCGATGCCGAACGTACCGACGATGATTTATACGAT
ACGGTGATTGGCTACCGTGGCGGCAACTGGATTTATGAGTGGGCCCCGGATCTTTGTGAAGGAACCTTAC
TTCTGTGGTGTGACATAATTGGACAAACTACCTACAGAGATTTAAAGCTCTAAGGTAAATATAAAATTTT
TAAGTGTATAATGTGTTAAACTACTGATTCTAATTGTTTGTGTATTTTAGATTCCAACCTATGGAACTGA
TGAATGGGAGCAGTGGTGGAATGCCTTTAATGAGGAAAACCTGTTTTGCTCAGAAGAAATGCCATCTAGT
GATGATGAGGCTACTGCTGACTCTCAACATTCTACTCCTCCAAAAAAGAAGAGAAAGGTAGAAGACCCCA
AGGACTTTCCTTCAGAATTGCTAAGTTTTTTGAGTCATGCTGTGTTTAGTAATAGAACTCTTGCTTGCTT
TGCTATTTACACCACAAAGGAAAAAGCTGCACTGCTATACAAGAAAATTATGGAAAAATATTCTGTAACC
TTTATAAGTAGGCATAACAGTTATAATCATAACATACTGTTTTTTCTTACTCCACACAGGCATAGAGTGT
CTGCTATTAATAACTATGCTCAAAAATTGTGTACCTTTAGCTTTTTAATTTGTAAAGGGGTTAATAAGGA
ATATTTGATGTATAGTGCCTTGACTAGAGATCATAATCAGCCATACCACATTTGTAGAGGTTTTACTTGC
TTTAAAAAACCTCCCACACCTCCCCCTGAACCTGAAACATAAAATGAATGCAATTGTTGTTGTTAACTTG
TTTATTGCAGCTTATAATGGTTACAAATAAAGCAATAGCATCACAAATTTCACAAATAAAGCATTTTTTT
CACTGCATTCTAGTTGTGGTTTGTCCAAACTCATCAATGTATCTTATCATGTCTGGATCAACTGGATAAC
TCAAGCTAACCAAAATCATCCCAAACTTCCCACCCCATACCCTATTACCACTGCCAATTACCTGTGGTTT
CATTTACTCTAAACCTGTGATTCCTCTGAATTATTTTCATTTTAAAGAAATTGTATTTGTTAAATATGTA
CTACAAACTTAGTAGTTGGAAGGGCTAATTCACTCCCAAAGAAGACAAGATATCCTTGATCTGTGGATCT
ACCACACACAAGGCTACTTCCCTGATTAGCAGAACTACACACCAGGGCCAGGGGTCAGATATCCACTGAC
CTTTGGATGGTGCTACAAGCTAGTACCAGTTGAGCCAGATAAGGTAGAAGAGGCCAATAAAGGAGAGAAC
ACCAGCTTGTTACACCCTGTGAGCCTGCATGGGATGGATGACCCGGAGAGAGAAGTGTTAGAGTGGAGGT
TTGACAGCCGCCTAGCATTTCATCACGTGGCCCGAGAGCTGCATCCGGAGTACTTCAAGAACTGCTGATA
TCGAGCTTGCTACAAGGGACTTTCCGCTGGGGACTTTCCAGGGAGGCGTGGCCTGGGCGGGACTGGGGAG
TGGCGAGCCCTCAGATCCTGCATATAAGCAGCTGCTTTTTGCCTGTACTGGGTCTCTCTGGTTAGACCAG
ATCTGAGCCTGGGAGCTCTCTGGCTAACTAGGGAACCCACTGCTTAAGCCTCAATAAAGCTTGCCTTGAG
TGCTTCAAGTAGTGTGTGCCCGTCTGTTGTGTGACTCTGGTAACTAGAGATCCCTCAGACCCTTTTAGTC
AGTGTGGAAAATCTCTAGCAGTGGCGCCCGAACAGGGACTTGAAAGCGAAAGGGAAACCAGAGGAGCTCT
CTCGACGCAGGACTCGGCTTGCTGAAGCGCGCACGGCAAGAGGCGAGGGGCGGCGACTGGTGAGTACGCC
AAAAATTTTGACTAGCGGAGGCTAGAAGGAGAGAGATGGGTGCGAGAGCGTCAGTATTAAGCGGGGGAGA
ATTAGATCGCGATGGGAAAAAATTCGGTTAAGGCCAGGGGGAAAGAAAAAATATAAATTAAAACATATAG
TATGGGCAAGCAGGGAGCTAGAACGATTCGCAGTTAATCCTGGCCTGTTAGAAACATCAGAAGGCTGTAG
ACAAATACTGGGACAGCTACAACCATCCCTTCAGACAGGATCAGAAGAACTTAGATCATTATATAATACA
GTAGCAACCCTCTATTGTGTGCATCAAAGGATAGAGATAAAAGACACCAAGGAAGCTTTAGACAAGATAG
AGGAAGAGCAAAACAAAAGTAAGACCACCGCACAGCAAGCGGCCGGCCGCTGATCTTCAGACCTGGAGGA
GGAGATATGAGGGACAATTGGAGAAGTGAATTATATAAATATAAAGTAGTAAAAATTGAACCATTAGGAG
TAGCACCCACCAAGGCAAAGAGAAGAGTGGTGCAGAGAGAAAAAAGAGCAGTGGGAATAGGAGCTTTGTT
CCTTGGGTTCTTGGGAGCAGCAGGAAGCACTATGGGCGCAGCGTCAATGACGCTGACGGTACAGGCCAGA
CAATTATTGTCTGGTATAGTGCAGCAGCAGAACAATTTGCTGAGGGCTATTGAGGCGCAACAGCATCTGT
TGCAACTCACAGTCTGGGGCATCAAGCAGCTCCAGGCAAGAATCCTGGCTGTGGAAAGATACCTAAAGGA
TCAACAGCTCCTGGGGATTTGGGGTTGCTCTGGAAAACTCATTTGCACCACTGCTGTGCCTTGGAATGCT
AGTTGGAGTAATAAATCTCTGGAACAGATTTGGAATCACACGACCTGGATGGAGTGGGACAGAGAAATTA
ACAATTACACAAGCTTAATACACTCCTTAATTGAAGAATCGCAAAACCAGCAAGAAAAGAATGAACAAGA
ATTATTGGAATTAGATAAATGGGCAAGTTTGTGGAATTGGTTTAACATAACAAATTGGCTGTGGTATATA
AAATTATTCATAATGATAGTAGGAGGCTTGGTAGGTTTAAGAATAGTTTTTGCTGTACTTTCTATAGTGA
ATAGAGTTAGGCAGGGATATTCACCATTATCGTTTCAGACCCACCTCCCAACCCCGAGGGGACCCGACAG
GCCCGAAGGAATAGAAGAAGAAGGTGGAGAGAGAGACAGAGACAGATCCATTCGATTAGTGAACGGATCT
CGACGGTATCGCCAAATGGCAGTATTCATCCACAATTTTAAAAGAAAAGGGGGGATTGGGGGGTACAGTG
CAGGGGAAAGAATAGTAGACATAATAGCAACAGACATACAAACTAAAGAATTACAAAAACAAATTACAAA
AATTCAAAATTTTCGGGTTTATTACAGGGACAGCAGAGATCCAGTTTGGATCGATAAGCTTGATATCGAA
TTCCTGCAGCCCCGATAAAATAAAAGATTTTATTTAGTCTCCAGAAAAAGGGGGGAATGAAAGACCCCAC
CTGTAGGTTTGGCAAGCTAGCTGCAGTAACGCCATTTTGCAAGGCATGGAAAAATACCAAACCAAGAATA
GAGAAGTTCAGATCAAGGGCGGGTACATGAAAATAGCTAACGTTGGGCCAAACAGGATATCTGCGGTGAG
CAGTTTCGGCCCCGGCCCGGGGCCAAGAACAGATGGTCACCGCAGTTTCGGCCCCGGCCCGAGGCCAAGA
ACAGATGGTCCCCAGATATGGCCCAACCCTCAGCAGTTTCTTAAGACCCATCAGATGTTTCCAGGCTCCC
CCAAGGACCTGAAATGACCCTGCGCCTTATTTGAATTAACCAATCAGCCTGCTTCTCGCTTCTGTTCGCG
CGCTTCTGCTTCCCGAGCTCTATAAAAGAGCTCACAACCCCTCACTCGGCGCGCCAGTCCTCCGACAGAC
TGAGTCGCCCGGGGGGGATCTGGAGCTCTCGAGAATTCTCATGGGCCACACACGGAGGCAGGGAACATCA
CCATCCAAGTGTCCATACCTCAATTTCTTTCAGCTCTTGGTGCTGGCTGGTCTTTCTCACTTCTGTTCAG
GTATGGACAAAGATTGCGAAATGAAACGTACCACCCTGGATAGCCCGCTGGGCAAACTGGAACTGAGCGG
CTGCGAACAGGGCCTGCATGAAATTAAACTGCTGGGTAAAGGCACCAGCGCGGCCGATGCGGTTGAAGTT
CCGGCCCCGGCCGCCGTGCTGGGTGGTCCGGAACCGCTGATGCAGGCGACCGCGTGGCTGAACGCGTATT
TTCATCAGCCGGAAGCGATTGAAGAATTTCCGGTTCCGGCGCTGCATCATCCGGTGTTTCAGCAGGAGAG
CTTTACCCGTCAGGTGCTGTGGAAACTGCTGAAAGTGGTTAAATTTGGCGAAGTGATTAGCTATCAGCAG
CTGGCGGCCCTGGCGGGTAATCCGGCGGCCACCGCCGCCGTTAAAACCGCGCTGAGCGGTAACCCGGTGC
CGATTCTGATTCCGTGCCATCGTGTGGTTAGCTCTAGCGGTGCGGTTGGCGGTTATGAAGGTGGTCTGGC
GGTGAAAGAGTGGCTGCTGGCCCATGAAGGTCATCGTCTGGGTAAACCGGGTCTGGGAGGTAGCGGTAGC
GGTAGCGGTGGAGGTGGAAGCAGCGTTATCCACGTGACCAAGGAAGTGAAAGAAGTGGCAACGCTGTCCT
GTGGTCACAATGTTTCTGTTGAAGAGCTGGCACAAACTCGCATCTACTGGCAAAAGGAGAAGAAAATGGT
GCTGACTATGATGTCTGGGGACATGAATATATGGCCCGAGTACAAGAACCGGACCCGCTTTGATATCACT
AATAACCTCTCCATTGTGATCCTGGCTCTGCGCCCATCTGACGAGGGCACATACGAGTGTGTTGTTCTGA
AGTATGAAAAAGACGCTTTCAAGCGGGAACACCTGGCTGAAGTGACGTTATCAGTCAAAGCTGACTTCCC
TACACCTAGTATATCTGACTTTGAAATTCCAACTTCTAATATTAGAAGGATAATTTGCTCAACCTCTGGA
GGTTTTCCAGAGCCTCACCTCTCCTGGTTGGAAAATGGAGAAGAATTAAATGCCATCAACACAACAGTTT
CCCAAGATCCTGAAACTGAGCTCTATGCTGTTAGCAGCAAACTGGATTTCAATATGACAACCAACCACAG
CTTCATGTGTCTCATCAAGTATGGACATTTAAGAGTGAATCAGACCTTCAACTGGAATACAACCAAGCAA
GAGCATTTTCCTGATAACCTGCTCCCATCCTGGGCCATTACCTTAATCTCAGTAAATGGAATTTTTGTGA
TATGCTGCCTGACCTACTGCTTTGCCCCAAGATGCAGAGAGAGAAGGAGGAATGAGAGATTGAGAAGGGA
AAGTGTACGCCCTGTATAAGCGACTCTAGAGTCGACCTGCAGGCATGCAAGCTTGATATCAAGCTTATCG
ATAATCAACCTCTGGATTACAAAATTTGTGAAAGATTGACTGGTATTCTTAACTATGTTGCTCCTTTTAC
GCTATGTGGATACGCTGCTTTAATGCCTTTGTATCATGCTATTGCTTCCCGTATGGCTTTCATTTTCTCC
TCCTTGTATAAATCCTGGTTGCTGTCTCTTTATGAGGAGTTGTGGCCCGTTGTCAGGCAACGTGGCGTGG
TGTGCACTGTGTTTGCTGACGCAACCCCCACTGGTTGGGGCATTGCCACCACCTGTCAGCTCCTTTCCGG
GACTTTCGCTTTCCCCCTCCCTATTGCCACGGCGGAACTCATCGCCGCCTGCCTTGCCCGCTGCTGGACA
GGGGCTCGGCTGTTGGGCACTGACAATTCCGTGGTGTTGTCGGGGAAATCATCGTCCTTTCCTTGGCTGC
TCGCCTGTGTTGCCACCTGGATTCTGCGCGGGACGTCCTTCTGCTACGTCCCTTCGGCCCTCAATCCAGC
GGACCTTCCTTCCCGCGGCCTGCTGCCGGCTCTGCGGCCTCTTCCGCGTCTTCGCCTTCGCCCTCAGACG
AGTCGGATCTCCCTTTGGGCCGCCTCCCCGCAT
Features (pLannotate 1.2.2; 34 found; start..end, strand, type, name):
     38..106     +  CDS            nef (fragment): NEF_HV1Z2 - Experimental evidence at protein level: Swiss-Prot protein existence level 1. Extracellular Nef protein targets CD4(+) T-lymphocytes for apoptosis by interacting with CXCR4 surface receptors. From Human immunodeficiency virus type 1 group M subtype D (isolate Z2/CDC-Z34) (HIV-1).
    108..341     +  LTR            3' LTR (ΔU3): self-inactivating 3' long terminal repeat (LTR) from HIV-1
    366..384     -  promoter       SP6 promoter: promoter for bacteriophage SP6 RNA polymerase
    612..891     +  CDS            TcR (fragment): tetracycline efflux protein; tet; confers resistance to tetracycline
    892..940     -  misc_feature   bom (fragment): basis of mobility region from pBR322
   1042..1077    -  CDS            rop (fragment): Rop protein, which maintains plasmids at low copy number; rop
   1172..1276    +  promoter       AmpR promoter: bla
   1277..2137    +  CDS            AmpR: β-lactamase; bla; confers resistance to ampicillin, carbenicillin, and related antibiotics
   2308..2896    +  rep_origin     ori: high-copy-number ColE1/pMB1/pBR322/pUC origin of replication
   3079..3135    +  CDS            lacI (fragment): lac repressor; lacI; The lac repressor binds to the lac operator to inhibit transcription in E. coli. This inhibition can be relieved by adding lactose or isopropyl-β-D-thiogalactopyranoside (IPTG).
   3142..3471    +  promoter       SV40 promoter: SV40 enhancer and early promoter
   3671..3790    +  CDS            gpt (fragment): XGPT_ECOLI - Also known as gpp, gxu. Experimental evidence at protein level: Swiss-Prot protein existence level 1. Purine salvage pathway enzyme that catalyzes the transfer of the ribosyl-5-phosphate group from 5-phospho-alpha-D-ribose 1- diphosphate (PRPP) to the N9 position of the 6-oxopurines guanine and xanthine to form the corresponding ribonucleotides GMP (guanosine 5'- monophosphate) and XMP (xanthosine 5'-monophosphate), with the release of PPi. To a lesser extent, also acts on hypoxanthine (PubMed:9100006, PubMed:3886014). Does not ribophosphorylate adenine (PubMed:3886014). From Esch
   3790..4125    +  CDS            gpt (fragment): XGPT_ECOLI - Also known as gpp, gxu. Experimental evidence at protein level: Swiss-Prot protein existence level 1. Purine salvage pathway enzyme that catalyzes the transfer of the ribosyl-5-phosphate group from 5-phospho-alpha-D-ribose 1- diphosphate (PRPP) to the N9 position of the 6-oxopurines guanine and xanthine to form the corresponding ribonucleotides GMP (guanosine 5'- monophosphate) and XMP (xanthosine 5'-monophosphate), with the release of PPi. To a lesser extent, also acts on hypoxanthine (PubMed:9100006, PubMed:3886014). Does not ribophosphorylate adenine (PubMed:3886014). From Esch
   4220..4525    +  CDS            frsA (fragment): FRSA_ECOLI - Also known as yafA. Experimental evidence at protein level: Swiss-Prot protein existence level 1. Catalyzes the hydrolysis of esters (PubMed:15808744). Displays esterase activity toward pNP-butyrate (PubMed:15808744). May stimulate mixed-acid fermentation by acting as a fermentation/respiration switch that down-regulates respiration and up- regulates fermentation rates (PubMed:15169777). From Escherichia coli (strain K12).
   4529..4603    +  CDS            small t antigen (fragment): SV40 (simian virus 40) small t antigen
   4605..4670    +  intron         small t intron: SV40 (simian virus 40) small t antigen intron
   4800..4820    +  CDS            SV40 NLS: nuclear localization signal of SV40 (simian virus 40) large T antigen
   5139..5222    +  CDS            large T antigen (fragment): large T antigen from SV40 (simian virus 40)
   5245..5379    +  polyA_signal   SV40 poly(A) signal: SV40 polyadenylation signal
   5546..5875    +  CDS            nef (fragment): NEF_HV1BR - Experimental evidence at protein level: Swiss-Prot protein existence level 1. Extracellular Nef protein targets CD4(+) T-lymphocytes for apoptosis by interacting with CXCR4 surface receptors (PubMed:14990729). From Human immunodeficiency virus type 1 group M subtype B (isolate BRU/LAI) (HIV-1).
   5923..6180    +  LTR            5' LTR (truncated): truncated 5' long terminal repeat (LTR) from HIV-1
   6227..6352    +  misc_feature   HIV-1 Ψ: packaging signal of human immunodeficiency virus type 1
   6336..6674    +  CDS            HIV-1 gag (fragment): gag protein from human immunodeficiency virus 1; gag
   6849..7082    +  misc_feature   RRE: The Rev response element (RRE) of HIV-1 allows for Rev-dependent mRNA export from the nucleus to the cytoplasm.
   7459..7559    +  CDS            Rev (fragment): human immunodeficiency virus 1 (HIV-1) Rev protein; rev; enhances nuclear export of unspliced and incompletely spliced viral mRNAs
   7596..7713    +  misc_feature   cPPT/CTS: central polypurine tract and central termination sequence of HIV-1
   7750..7782    -  misc_feature   MCS (fragment): pBluescript multiple cloning site
   7866..8273    +  promoter       SFFV promoter: spleen focus-forming virus long terminal repeat (LTR) promoter
   8403..8948    +  CDS            SNAP-tag®: human O6-alkylguanine-DNA-alkyltransferase variant that forms covalent bonds with benzylguanine derivatives optimized for bacterial expression
   8979..9728    +  CDS            CD80 (fragment): CD80_RABIT - Experimental evidence at transcript level: Swiss-Prot protein existence level 2. Involved in the costimulatory signal essential for T lymphocytes activation. T-cell proliferation and cytokine production is induced by the binding of CD28 or CTLA-4 to this receptor. From Oryctolagus cuniculus (Rabbit).
   9754..9784    +  misc_feature   MCS (fragment): pUC18/19 multiple cloning site
   9785..9803    +  misc_feature   MCS (fragment): pBluescript multiple cloning site
   9803..10391   +  misc_feature   WPRE: woodchuck hepatitis virus posttranscriptional regulatory element
  10392..21      +  misc_feature   MCS (fragment) (across the origin): pBluescript multiple cloning site
