[The description below was written by a language model from this plasmid's Addgene catalogue record and pLannotate feature annotations shown in this document.]
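Description:
pHR-SNAP-CD80 (I92R) is a lentiviral transfer plasmid built on the pHR backbone for expressing a SNAP-tagged point mutant of human CD80 (B7-1) in mammalian cells. It is maintained in E. coli through a high-copy ColE1/pUC-type origin and selected with ampicillin via the β-lactamase gene. The backbone also carries remnants of older vectors, including fragments of the tetracycline resistance gene, rop and bom, and an SV40 promoter–gpt–SV40 small t intron/poly(A) unit lying outside the proviral region; the record gives no role for these.

The viral portion runs from an HIV-1 5' LTR (annotated as truncated) through the Ψ packaging signal with a partial gag sequence, the Rev response element and the cPPT/CTS, to a self-inactivating ΔU3 3' LTR. These elements allow the RNA genome to be packaged, exported from the nucleus in a Rev-dependent manner, reverse transcribed and integrated when packaging and envelope functions are supplied in trans. The U3 deletion silences LTR promoter activity after integration. Within this frame, an SFFV promoter drives an open reading frame in which the SNAP-tag sits N-terminal to CD80, followed by a WPRE to enhance transcript stability and expression. The automated annotation matched the CD80 segment to a rabbit orthologue, but the catalogue entry specifies the human gene carrying the I92R substitution. The SNAP-tag reacts covalently with benzylguanine derivatives, allowing the fusion protein to be labelled with fluorophores or other probes. The record does not state the functional consequence of I92R. The associated publication concerns PD-L1:CD80 cis-heterodimers and their effects on CD28, PD-1 and CTLA-4 signalling, so the construct presumably serves for stable transduction of cells in that line of study.
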