Addgene plasmid #223589: pHR-SNAP-CD80 (I92R)
Purpose: Lentiviral expression of human CD80 (I92R) with SNAP tag in mammalian cells
Depositing lab: Enfu Hui. Depositing organization: University of California, San Diego (UCSD). Publication: PD-L1:CD80 Cis-Heterodimer Triggers the Co-stimulatory Receptor CD28 While Repressing the Inhibitory PD-1 and CTLA-4 Pathways. Zhao Y, Lee CK, Lin CH, Gassen RB, Xu X, Huang Z, Xiao C, Bonorino C, Lu LF, Bui JD, Hui E. Immunity. 2019 Dec 17;51(6):1059-1073.e9. doi: 10.1016/j.immuni.2019.11.003. Epub 2019 Nov 19. PubMed 31757674.
Backbone
  Vector backbone: pHR
  Vector type: Lentiviral ; Mammalian Expression
Growth in bacteria
  Bacterial resistance: Ampicillin, 100 μg/mL
  Growth temperature: 37°C
  Growth strain: NEB Stable
  Copy number: High Copy
Gene/Insert
  Gene/Insert name: CD80
  Species: H. sapiens (human)
  Mutation: I92R
  Entrez Gene: CD80 (a.k.a. B7, B7-1, B7.1, BB1, CD28LG, CD28LG1, LAB7)
  Tag / fusion protein: SNAP (N terminal on insert)
  Cloning method: Gibson Cloning
  Sequencing primers: 5′ ccaatcagcctgcttctcgcttc; 3′ ccagaggttgattatcgataagc
Terms and licenses: Academic/Nonprofit Terms; Industry Terms: Not Available to Industry
Depositor comments: Plasmid lab code: L935
How to cite: pHR-SNAP-CD80 (I92R) was a gift from Enfu Hui (Addgene plasmid # 223589 ; http://n2t.net/addgene:223589 ; RRID:Addgene_223589)
